>Addgene plasmid #225479 | pcDNA3puro-EGFP-GAPDH-Tudor | addgene full sequence | sequence record 448472 | Addgene NGS Result
GACGGATCGGGAGATCTCCCGATCCCCTATGGTGCACTCTCAGTACAATCTGCTCTGATGCCGCATAGTT
AAGCCAGTATCTGCTCCCTGCTTGTGTGTTGGAGGTCGCTGAGTAGTGCGCGAGCAAAATTTAAGCTACA
ACAAGGCAAGGCTTGACCGACAATTGCATGAAGAATCTGCTTAGGGTTAGGCGTTTTGCGCTGCTTCGCG
ATGTACGGGCCAGATATACGCGTTGACATTGATTATTGACTAGTTATTAATAGTAATCAATTACGGGGTC
ATTAGTTCATAGCCCATATATGGAGTTCCGCGTTACATAACTTACGGTAAATGGCCCGCCTGGCTGACCG
CCCAACGACCCCCGCCCATTGACGTCAATAATGACGTATGTTCCCATAGTAACGCCAATAGGGACTTTCC
ATTGACGTCAATGGGTGGAGTATTTACGGTAAACTGCCCACTTGGCAGTACATCAAGTGTATCATATGCC
AAGTACGCCCCCTATTGACGTCAATGACGGTAAATGGCCCGCCTGGCATTATGCCCAGTACATGACCTTA
TGGGACTTTCCTACTTGGCAGTACATCTACGTATTAGTCATCGCTATTACCATGGTGATGCGGTTTTGGC
AGTACATCAATGGGCGTGGATAGCGGTTTGACTCACGGGGATTTCCAAGTCTCCACCCCATTGACGTCAA
TGGGAGTTTGTTTTGGCACCAAAATCAACGGGACTTTCCAAAATGTCGTAACAACTCCGCCCCATTGACG
CAAATGGGCGGTAGGCGTGTACGGTGGGAGGTCTATATAAGCAGAGCTCTCTGGCTAACTAGAGAACCCA
CTGCTTACTGGCTTATCGAAATTAATACGACTCACTATAGGGAGACCCAAGCTGGCTAGCAACCATGGTG
AGCAAGGGCGAGGAGCTGTTCACCGGGGTGGTGCCCATCCTGGTCGAGCTGGACGGCGACGTAAACGGCC
ACAAGTTCAGCGTGTCTGGCGAGGGCGAGGGCGATGCCACCTACGGCAAGCTGACCCTGAAGTTCATCTG
CACCACCGGCAAGCTGCCCGTGCCCTGGCCCACCCTCGTGACCACCCTGACCTACGGCGTGCAGTGCTTC
AGCCGCTACCCCGACCACATGAAGCAGCACGACTTCTTCAAGTCCGCCATGCCCGAAGGCTACGTCCAGG
AGCGCACCATCTTCTTCAAGGACGACGGCAACTACAAGACCCGCGCCGAGGTGAAGTTCGAGGGCGACAC
CCTGGTGAACCGCATCGAGCTGAAGGGCATCGACTTCAAGGAGGACGGCAACATCCTGGGGCACAAGCTG
GAGTACAACTACAACAGCCACAACGTCTATATCATGGCCGACAAGCAGAAGAACGGCATCAAGGCGAACT
TCAAGATCCGCCACAACATCGAGGACGGCAGCGTGCAGCTCGCCGACCACTACCAGCAGAACACCCCCAT
CGGCGACGGCCCCGTGCTGCTGCCCGACAACCACTACCTGAGCACCCAGTCCGCCCTGAGCAAAGACCCC
AACGAGAAGCGCGATCACATGGTCCTGCTGGAGTTCGTGACCGCCGCCGGGATCACTCTCGGCATGGACG
AGCTGTACAAGGGGAAGGTGAAGGTCGGAGTCAACGGATTTGGTCGTATTGGGCGCCTGGTCACCAGGGC
TGCTTTTAACTCTGGTAAAGTGGATATTGTTGCCATCAATGACCCCTTCATTGACCTCAACTACATGGTT
TACATGTTCCAATATGATTCCACCCATGGCAAATTCCATGGCACCGTCAAGGCTGAGAACGGGAAGCTTG
TCATCAATGGAAATCCCATCACCATCTTCCAGGAGCGAGATCCCTCCAAAATCAAGTGGGGCGATGCTGG
CGCTGAGTACGTCGTGGAGTCCACTGGCGTCTTCACCACCATGGAGAAGGCTGGGGCTCATTTGCAGGGG
GGAGCCAAAAGGGTCATCATCTCTGCCCCCTCTGCTGACGCCCCCATGTTCGTCATGGGTGTGAACCATG
AGAAGTATGACAACAGCCTCAAGATCATCAGCAATGCCTCCTGCACCACCAACTGCTTAGCACCCCTGGC
CAAGGTCATCCATGACAACTTTGGTATCGTGGAAGGACTCATGACCACAGTCCATGCCATCACTGCCACC
CAGAAGACTGTGGATGGCCCCTCCGGGAAACTGTGGCGTGATGGCCGCGGGGCTCTCCAGAACATCATCC
CTGCCTCTACTGGCGCTGCCAAGGCTGTGGGCAAGGTCATCCCTGAGCTGAACGGGAAGCTCACTGGCAT
GGCCTTCCGTGTCCCCACTGCCAACGTGTCAGTGGTGGACCTGACCTGCCGTCTAGAAAAACCTGCCAAA
TATGATGACATCAAGAAGGTGGTGAAGCAGGCGTCGGAGGGCCCCCTCAAGGGCATCCTGGGCTACACTG
AGCACCAGGTGGTCTCCTCTGACTTCAACAGCGACACCCACTCCTCCACCTTTGACGCTGGGGCTGGCAT
TGCCCTCAACGACCACTTTGTCAAGCTCATTTCCTGGTATGACAACGAATTTGGCTACAGCAACAGGGTG
GTGGACCTCATGGCCCACATGGCCTCCAAGGAGATGTGGAAACCTGGAGATGAATGTTTTGCACTTTATT
GGGAAGACAACAAGTTTTACCGGGCAGAAGTTGAAGCCCTCCATTCTTCGGGTATGACAGCAGTTGTTAA
ATTCATTGACTACGGAAACTATGAAGAGGTGCTACTGAGCAATATCAAGCCCATTCAAACAGAGGCATGG
GAGGAAGAATAAGAATTCTGCAGATATCCAGCACAGTGGCGGCCGCTCGAGTCTAGAGGGCCCGTTTAAA
CCCGCTGATCAGCCTCGACTGTGCCTTCTAGTTGCCAGCCATCTGTTGTTTGCCCCTCCCCCGTGCCTTC
CTTGACCCTGGAAGGTGCCACTCCCACTGTCCTTTCCTAATAAAATGAGGAAATTGCATCGCATTGTCTG
AGTAGGTGTCATTCTATTCTGGGGGGTGGGGTGGGGCAGGACAGCAAGGGGGAGGATTGGGAAGACAATA
GCAGGCATGCTGGGGATGCGGTGGGCTCTATGGCTTCTGAGGCGGAAAGAACCAGCTGGGGCTCTAGGGG
GTATCCCC
[124 nt withheld, positions 3159-3282]
C
[91 nt withheld, positions 3284-3374]
A
[49 nt withheld, positions 3376-3424]
CCTTTGACGTTGGAGTCCACGTTCTTT
[37 nt withheld, positions 3452-3488]
ACCCTATCTCGGTCTATTCTTTTGATTTATAAGGGATTTTGCCGATTTCGGCCTATTGGTTAAAAAATGA
GCTGATTTAACAAAAATTTAACGCGAATTAATTCTGTGGAATGTGTGTCAGTTAGGGTGTGGAAAGTCCC
CAGGCTCCCCAGCAGGCAGAAGTATGCAAAGCATGCATCTCAATTAGTCAGCAACCAGGTGTGGAAAGTC
CCCAGGCTCCCCAGCAGGCAGAAGTATGCAAAGCATGCATCTCAATTAGTCAGCAACCATAGTCCCGCCC
CTAACTCCGCCCATCCCGCCCCTAACTCCGCCCAGTTCCGCCCATTCTCCGCCCCATGGCTGACTAATTT
TTTTTATTTATGCAGAGGCCGAGGCCGCCTCTGCCTCTGAGCTATTCCAGAAGTAGTGAGGAGGCTTTTT
TGGAGGCCTAGGCTTTTGCAAAAAGCTCCCAACCATGACCGAGTACAAGCCCACGGTGCGCCTCGCCACC
CGCGACGACGTCCCCAGGGCCGTACGCACCCTCGCCGCCGCGTTCGCCGACTACCCCGCCACGCGCCACA
CCGTCGATCCGGACCGCCACATCGAGCGGGTCACCGAGCTGCAAGAACTCTTCCTCACGCGCGTCGGGCT
CGACATCGGCAAGGTGTGGGTCGCGGACGACGGCGCCGCGGTGGCGGTCTGGACCACGCCGGAGAGCGTC
GAAGCGGGGGCGGTGTTCGCCGAGATCGGCCCGCGCATGGCCGAGTTGAGCGGTTCCCGGCTGGCCGCGC
AGCAACAGATGGAAGGCCTCCTGGCGCCGCACCGGCCCAAGGAGCCCGCGTGGTTCCTGGCCACCGTCGG
CGTCTCGCCCGACCACCAGGGCAAGGGTCTGGGCAGCGCCGTCGTGCTCCCCGGAGTGGAGGCGGCCGAG
CGCGCCGGGGTGCCCGCCTTCCTGGAGACCTCCGCGCCCCGCAACCTCCCCTTCTACGAGCGGCTCGGCT
TCACCGTCACCGCCGACGTCGAGGTGCCCGAAGGACCGCGCACCTGGTGCATGACCCGCAAGCCCGGTGC
CTGAGCGGGACTCTGGGGTTCGAAATGACCGACCAAGCGACGCCCAACCTGCCATCACGAGATTTCGATT
CCACCGCCGCCTTCTATGAAAGGTTGGGCTTCGGAATCGTTTTCCGGGACGCCGGCTGGATGATCCTCCA
GCGCGGGGATCTCATGCTGGAGTTCTTCGCCCACCCCAACTTGTTTATTGCAGCTTATAATGGTTACAAA
TAAAGCAATAGCATCACAAATTTCACAAATAAAGCATTTTTTTCACTGCATTCTAGTTGTGGTTTGTCCA
AACTCATCAATGTATCTTATCATGTCTGTATACCGTCGACCTCTAGCTAGAGCTTGGCGTAATCATGGTC
ATAGCTGTTTCCTGTGTGAAATTGTTATCCGCTCACAATTCCACACAACATACGAGCCGGAAGCATAAAG
TGTAAAGCCTGGGGTGCCTAATGAGTGAGCTAACTCACATTAATTGCGTTGCGCTCACTGCCCGCTTTCC
AGTCGGGAAACCTGTCGTGCCAGCTGCATTAATGAATCGGCCAACGCGCGGGGAGAGGCGGTTTGCGTAT
TGGGCGCTCTTCCGCTTCCTCGCTCACTGACTCGCTGCGCTCGGTCGTTCGGCTGCGGCGAGCGGTATCA
GCTCACTCAAAGGCGGTAATACGGTTATCCACAGAATCAGGGGATAACGCAGGAAAGAACATGTGAGCAA
AAGGCCAGCAAAAGGCCAGGAACCGTAAAAAGGCCGCGTTGCTGGCGTTTTTCCATAGGCTCCGCCCCCC
TGACGAGCATCACAAAAATCGACGCTCAAGTCAGAGGTGGCGAAACCCGACAGGACTATAAAGATACCAG
GCGTTTCCCCCTGGAAGCTCCCTCGTGCGCTCTCCTGTTCCGACCCTGCCGCTTACCGGATACCTGTCCG
CCTTTCTCCCTTCGGGAAGCGTGGCGCTTTCTCATAGCTCACGCTGTAGGTATCTCAGTTCGGTGTAGGT
CGTTCGCTCCAAGCTGGGCTGTGTGCACGAACCCCCCGTTCAGCCCGACCGCTGCGCCTTATCCGGTAAC
TATCGTCTTGAGTCCAACCCGGTAAGACACGACTTATCGCCACTGGCAGCAGCCACTGGTAACAGGATTA
GCAGAGCGAGGTATGTAGGCGGTGCTACAGAGTTCTTGAAGTGGTGGCCTAACTACGGCTACACTAGAAG
AACAGTATTTGGTATCTGCGCTCTGCTGAAGCCAGTTACCTTCGGAAAAAGAGTTGGTAGCTCTTGATCC
GGCAAACAAACCACCGCTGGTAGCGGTGGTTTTTTTGTTTGCAAGCAGCAGATTACGCGCAGAAAAAAAG
GATCTCAAGAAGATCCTTTGATCTTTTCTACGGGGTCTGACGCTCAGTGGAACGAAAACTCACGTTAAGG
GATTTTGGTCATGAGATTATCAAAAAGGATCTTCACCTAGATCCTTTTAAATTAAAAATGAAGTTTTAAA
TCAATCTAAAGTATATATGAGTAAACTTGGTCTGACAGTTACCAATGCTTAATCAGTGAGGCACCTATCT
CAGCGATCTGTCTATTTCGTTCATCCATAGTTGCCTGACTCCCCGTCGTGTAGATAACTACGATACGGGA
GGGCTTACCATCTGGCCCCAGTGCTGCAATGATACCGCGAGACCCACGCTCACCGGCTCCAGATTTATCA
GCAATAAACCAGCCAGCCGGAAGGGCCGAGCGCAGAAGTGGTCCTGCAACTTTATCCGCCTCCATCCAGT
CTATTAATTGTTGCCGGGAAGCTAGAGTAAGTAGTTCGCCAGTTAATAGTTTGCGCAACGTTGTTGCCAT
TGCTACAGGCATCGTGGTGTCACGCTCGTCGTTTGGTATGGCTTCATTCAGCTCCGGTTCCCAACGATCA
AGGCGAGTTACATGATCCCCCATGTTGTGCAAAAAAGCGGTTAGCTCCTTCGGTCCTCCGATCGTTGTCA
GAAGTAAGTTGGCCGCAGTGTTATCACTCATGGTTATGGCAGCACTGCATAATTCTCTTACTGTCATGCC
ATCCGTAAGATGCTTTTCTGTGACTGGTGAGTACTCAACCAAGTCATTCTGAGAATAGTGTATGCGGCGA
CCGAGTTGCTCTTGCCCGGCGTCAATACGGGATAATACCGCGCCACATAGCAGAACTTTAAAAGTGCTCA
TCATTGGAAAACGTTCTTCGGGGCGAAAACTCTCAAGGATCTTACCGCTGTTGAGATCCAGTTCGATGTA
ACCCACTCGTGCACCCAACTGATCTTCAGCATCTTTTACTTTCACCAGCGTTTCTGGGTGAGCAAAAACA
GGAAGGCAAAATGCCGCAAAAAAGGGAATAAGGGCGACACGGAAATGTTGAATACTCATACTCTTCCTTT
TTCAATATTATTGAAGCATTTATCAGGGTTATTGTCTCATGAGCGGATACATATTTGAATGTATTTAGAA
AAATAAACAAATAGGGGTTCCGCGCACATTTCCCCGAAAAGTGCCACCTGACGTC
Features (pLannotate 1.2.2; 22 found; start..end, strand, type, name):
     28..80      -  misc_feature   bom (fragment): basis of mobility region from pBR322
    235..614     +  enhancer       CMV enhancer: human cytomegalovirus immediate early enhancer
    615..818     +  promoter       CMV promoter: human cytomegalovirus (CMV) immediate early promoter
    814..847     +  LTR            5' LTR (truncated) (fragment): truncated 5' long terminal repeat (LTR) from HIV-1
    863..881     +  promoter       T7 promoter: promoter for bacteriophage T7 RNA polymerase
    905..1621    +  CDS            EGFP: EGFP is a basic (constitutively fluorescent) green fluorescent protein published in 1996, derived from Aequorea victoria. It is reported to be a rapidly-maturing weak dimer with moderate acid sensitivity.
   1622..2623    +  CDS            GAPDH: G3P_HUMAN - Also known as GAPD From Homo sapiens (Human).
   2609..2809    +  CDS            TDRD3 (fragment): TDRD3_HUMAN - Experimental evidence at protein level: Swiss-Prot protein existence level 1. Scaffolding protein that specifically recognizes and binds dimethylarginine-containing proteins. In nucleus, acts as a coactivator: recognizes and binds asymmetric dimethylation on the core histone tails associated with transcriptional activation (H3R17me2a and H4R3me2a) and recruits proteins at these arginine-methylated loci. In cytoplasm, may play a role in the assembly and/or disassembly of mRNA stress granules and in the regulation of translation of target mRNAs by binding Arg/Gly-rich motifs (GAR)
   2889..3113    +  polyA_signal   bGH poly(A) signal: bovine growth hormone polyadenylation signal
   3117..3138    +  promoter       SV40 promoter (fragment): SV40 enhancer and early promoter
   3159..3587    +  rep_origin     f1 ori (sequence partly withheld): f1 bacteriophage origin of replication; arrow indicates direction of (+) strand synthesis
   3601..3930    +  promoter       SV40 promoter: SV40 enhancer and early promoter
   3943..4542    +  CDS            PuroR: puromycin N-acetyltransferase; pac from Streptomyces alboniger; confers resistance to puromycin
   4563..4721    +  CDS            ble (fragment): BLE_KLEPN - Experimental evidence at protein level: Swiss-Prot protein existence level 1. Binding protein with a strong affinity to the bleomycin family of antibiotics. Binds to CL990; an antimitotic-antibiotic compound. From Klebsiella pneumoniae.
   4716..4837    +  polyA_signal   SV40 poly(A) signal: SV40 polyadenylation signal
   4910..4926    -  protein_bind   lac operator: The lac repressor binds to the lac operator to inhibit transcription in E. coli. This inhibition can be relieved by adding lactose or isopropyl-β-D-thiogalactopyranoside (IPTG). lac repressor encoded by lacI
   4934..4964    -  promoter       lac promoter: promoter for the E. coli lac operon
   4979..5000    -  protein_bind   CAP binding site: CAP binding activates transcription in the presence of cAMP. E. coli catabolite activator protein
   5013..5105    -  CDS            lacI (fragment): lac repressor; lacI; The lac repressor binds to the lac operator to inhibit transcription in E. coli. This inhibition can be relieved by adding lactose or isopropyl-β-D-thiogalactopyranoside (IPTG).
   5288..5876    -  rep_origin     ori: high-copy-number ColE1/pMB1/pBR322/pUC origin of replication
   6047..6907    -  CDS            AmpR: β-lactamase; bla; confers resistance to ampicillin, carbenicillin, and related antibiotics
   6908..7012    -  promoter       AmpR promoter: bla
