[The description below was written by a language model from this plasmid's Addgene catalogue record and pLannotate feature annotations shown in this document.]
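Description:
pcDNA3puro-EGFP-GAPDH-Tudor is a mammalian expression plasmid of about 7 kb built on a pcDNA3-puro backbone. In E. coli it replicates from a high-copy ColE1/pUC-type origin and is selected with ampicillin through the β-lactamase gene and its native promoter. An f1 phage origin is also present. For selection in mammalian cells, an SV40 enhancer/early promoter drives the puromycin N-acetyltransferase gene, which ends in an SV40 polyadenylation signal. The short fragments annotated as ble, lacI, bom and a truncated HIV-1 LTR are probably backbone remnants or incidental matches rather than functional elements.

The payload is a single open reading frame under the human cytomegalovirus immediate-early enhancer and promoter, terminated by the bovine growth hormone polyadenylation signal. A T7 promoter lies just upstream of the coding region, as is usual for pcDNA3-type vectors. The reading frame encodes an N-terminal green fluorescent protein, listed as mEGFP in the catalogue entry and annotated as EGFP in the feature table. This is followed by human GAPDH and then a short C-terminal fragment of human TDRD3 corresponding to its Tudor domain. The insert was assembled by Gibson cloning. TDRD3 is a scaffolding protein that recognises dimethylarginine-containing proteins, so adding its Tudor domain would be expected to give the otherwise unrelated GAPDH protein that binding activity, while the fluorescent tag allows the fusion to be visualised in cells.

The stated purpose is simply to express the mEGFP-GAPDH-Tudor fusion. The associated study concerns the FXR1 network as a signalling scaffold for actomyosin remodelling, but the record does not describe the specific experimental role of this construct.
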