Addgene plasmid #225479: pcDNA3puro-EGFP-GAPDH-Tudor
Purpose: Express mEGFP-GAPDH-Tudor fusion
Depositing lab: Christine Mayr. Depositing organization: Memorial Sloan-Kettering Cancer Center. Publication: The FXR1 network acts as signaling scaffold for actomyosin remodeling. Chen X, Fansler MM, Janjoš U, Ule J, Mayr C. Cell. 5 August 2024. doi: 10.1016/j.cell.2024.07.015. PubMed 37961296.
Backbone
  Vector backbone: pcDNA3-puro
  Backbone manufacturer: Mayr Lab
  Vector type: Mammalian Expression
Growth in bacteria
  Bacterial resistance: Ampicillin, 100 μg/mL
  Growth temperature: 37°C
  Growth strain: DH5alpha
  Copy number: High Copy
Gene/Insert
  Gene/Insert name: GAPDH fused with Tudor domain of TDRD3
  Species: H. sapiens (human)
  Entrez Gene: GAPDH (a.k.a. G3PD, GAPD, HEL-S-162eP)
  Promoter: CMV
  Tag / fusion protein: mEGFP (N terminal on insert)
  Cloning method: Gibson Cloning
Terms and licenses: Academic/Nonprofit Terms; Industry Terms: Not Available to Industry
Depositor comments: Please visit https://doi.org/10.1101/2023.11.05.565677 for bioRxiv preprint.
How to cite: pcDNA3puro-EGFP-GAPDH-Tudor was a gift from Christine Mayr (Addgene plasmid # 225479 ; http://n2t.net/addgene:225479 ; RRID:Addgene_225479)
